Addgene plasmid #139673: pZYIntExc
Purpose: Expression cassette for phiC31 Excisionase in T-DNA vector
Depositing lab: James Birchler. Depositing organization: University of Missouri at Columbia. Publication: Site-specific recombinase genome engineering toolkit in maize. Cody JP, Graham ND, Zhao C, Swyers NC, Birchler JA. Plant Direct. 2020 Mar 9;4(3):e00209. doi: 10.1002/pld3.209. eCollection 2020 Mar. PubMed 32166212.
Backbone
  Vector backbone: pZY101
  Backbone size w/o insert (bp): 8838
  Total vector size (bp): 13817
  Vector type: Plant Expression
Growth in bacteria
  Bacterial resistance: Spectinomycin, 50 μg/mL
  Growth temperature: 37°C
  Growth strain: DH5alpha
  Copy number: High Copy
Gene/Insert
  Gene/Insert name: phiC31 Excisionase
  Species: bacteriophage p1
  Insert size (bp): 2623
  Promoter: Maize Ubiquitin
  Cloning method: Gibson Cloning
  Sequencing primers: 5′ GATGCTCACCCTGTTGTTTGGTGT; 3′ tttattgccaaatgtttgaacg
Terms and licenses: Academic/Nonprofit Terms; Industry Terms: Not Available to Industry
How to cite: pZYIntExc was a gift from James Birchler (Addgene plasmid # 139673 ; http://n2t.net/addgene:139673 ; RRID:Addgene_139673)
