[The description below was written by a language model from this plasmid's Addgene catalogue record and pLannotate feature annotations shown in this document.]
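Description:
pZYIntExc is a binary T-DNA plant expression vector built on the pZY101 backbone, intended for Agrobacterium-mediated delivery into plants, with maize as the context indicated by the record. Outside the T-DNA borders it carries a high-copy ColE1/pUC-type origin with the pBR322 bom region for propagation in E. coli, and the pVS1 origin with its RepA replication and StaA stability genes for maintenance in Agrobacterium. Bacterial selection is by spectinomycin through an aadA (SmR) aminoglycoside adenylyltransferase gene. The catalogue gives a total size of about 13.8 kb, consistent with the sequenced record.

Between the nopaline-type left and right border repeats are two plant cassettes. Near the left border, a CaMV 35S promoter with a TEV-type 5' leader drives bar, the phosphinothricin acetyltransferase gene that confers glufosinate/bialaphos tolerance for selecting transformed plant tissue. No terminator for this cassette is annotated. The payload is driven by the maize polyubiquitin (Ubi) promoter and ends in the NOS terminator. It is a single open reading frame encoding the phiC31 recombination directionality factor (RDF, gp3), a P2A peptide and the phiC31 integrase, so ribosomal skipping yields the two proteins separately from one transcript. Integrase alone catalyses attP × attB recombination, whereas with the RDF it performs the reverse, excisive attL × attR reaction, which is the "excisionase" activity named in the catalogue. The catalogue lists the insert species as bacteriophage P1, but the feature annotation assigns both coding sequences to Streptomyces phage phiC31. The plasmid forms part of a site-specific recombinase toolkit for genome engineering in maize.
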