Features (pLannotate 1.2.2; 28 found; start..end, strand, type, name):
    226..627     +  CDS            Y4CG_SINFN (fragment): Protein inferred from homology: Swiss-Prot protein existence level 3. From Sinorhizobium fredii (strain NBRC 101917 / NGR234).
   1187..1816    +  CDS            pVS1 StaA: stability protein from the Pseudomonas plasmid pVS1 (Heeb et al., 2000)
   2245..3318    +  CDS            pVS1 RepA: replication protein from the Pseudomonas plasmid pVS1 (Heeb et al., 2000)
   3384..3578    +  rep_origin     pVS1 oriV: origin of replication for the Pseudomonas plasmid pVS1 (Heeb et al., 2000)
   3781..3820    +  CDS            rop (fragment): Rop protein, which maintains plasmids at low copy number; rop
   3922..4062    +  misc_feature   bom: basis of mobility region from pBR322
   4248..4836    -  rep_origin     ori: high-copy-number ColE1/pMB1/pBR322/pUC origin of replication
   5082..5869    -  CDS            SmR (fragment): aminoglycoside adenylyltransferase (Murphy, 1985); aadA; confers resistance to spectinomycin and streptomycin
   5880..5936    -  CDS            GmR (fragment): gentamycin acetyltransferase; aacC1; confers resistance to gentamycin
   6112..6135    -  promoter       Pc promoter (fragment): intI1 (promoter lies within the coding sequence); class 1 integron promoter
   6394..6418    +  misc_feature   LB T-DNA repeat: left border repeat from nopaline C58 T-DNA
   6496..6650    -  CDS            lacZα (fragment): LacZα fragment of β-galactosidase; lacZ fragment
   7219..7767    -  CDS            bar: PAT_STRHY - Experimental evidence at protein level: Swiss-Prot protein existence level 1. Inactivates phosphinothricin (PPT) by transfer of an acetyl group from acetyl CoA. Can also acetylate demethylphosphinothricin but not PTT or glutamate. This enzyme is an effector of phosphinothricin tripeptide (PTT or bialaphos) resistance. From Streptomyces hygroscopicus. Introduced by genetic manipulation and expressed in glufosinate-tolerant maize by Dekalb Genetics.
   7842..7878    -  ncRNA          PK1-TEV CVMV: Accession: RF01102 - 5'-leader pseudoknot of TEV/CVMV
   7919..8263    -  promoter       CaMV 35S promoter: strong constitutive promoter from cauliflower mosaic virus
   7920..7966    -  promoter       minimal CaMV 35S promoter: minimal 35S promoter from cauliflower mosaic virus
   8349..8399    -  misc_feature   MCS (fragment): pUC18/19 multiple cloning site
   8443..10433   +  promoter       Ubi promoter: maize polyubiquitin gene promoter
  10455..11186   +  CDS            3: RDF_BPPHC - Also known as rdf From Streptomyces phage phiC31 (Bacteriophage phi-C31).
  11196..11252   +  CDS            P2A: 2A peptide from porcine teschovirus-1 polyprotein Eukaryotic ribosomes fail to insert a peptide bond between the Gly and Pro residues, yielding separate polypeptides.
  11254..13070   +  CDS            phage φC31 integrase (fragment): integrase from phage φC31
  13100..13118   +  misc_feature   MCS (fragment): pBluescript multiple cloning site
  13119..13371   +  terminator     NOS terminator: nopaline synthase terminator and poly(A) signal
  13414..13436   -  protein_bind   lac operator (fragment): The lac repressor binds to the lac operator to inhibit transcription in E. coli. This inhibition can be relieved by adding lactose or isopropyl-β-D-thiogalactopyranoside (IPTG). lac repressor encoded by lacI
  13440..13470   -  promoter       lac promoter: promoter for the E. coli lac operon
  13485..13506   -  protein_bind   CAP binding site: CAP binding activates transcription in the presence of cAMP. E. coli catabolite activator protein
  13519..13607   -  CDS            lacI (fragment): lac repressor; lacI; The lac repressor binds to the lac operator to inhibit transcription in E. coli. This inhibition can be relieved by adding lactose or isopropyl-β-D-thiogalactopyranoside (IPTG).
  13664..13688   +  misc_feature   RB T-DNA repeat: right border repeat from nopaline C58 T-DNA
>Addgene plasmid #139673 | pZYIntExc | addgene full sequence | sequence record 276309 | Addgene NGS Result
AGTACTTTGATCCAACCCCTCCGCTGCTATAGTGCAGTCGGCTTCTGACGTTCAGTGCAGCCGTCTTCTG
AAAACGACATGTCGCACAAGTCCTAAGTTACGCGACAGGCTGCCGCCCTGCCCTTTTCCTGGCGTTTTCT
TGTCGCGTGTTTTAGTCGCATAAAGTAGAATACTTGCGACTAGAACCGGAGACATTACGCCATGAACAAG
AGCGCCGCCGCTGGCCTGCTGGGCTATGCCCGCGTCAGCACCGACGACCAGGACTTGACCAACCAACGGG
CCGAACTGCACGCGGCCGGCTGCACCAAGCTGTTTTCCGAGAAGATCACCGGCACCAGGCGCGACCGCCC
GGAGCTGGCCAGGATGCTTGACCACCTACGCCCTGGCGACGTTGTGACAGTGACCAGGCTAGACCGCCTG
GCCCGCAGCACCCGCGACCTACTGGACATTGCCGAGCGCATCCAGGAGGCCGGCGCGGGCCTGCGTAGCC
TGGCAGAGCCGTGGGCCGACACCACCACGCCGGCCGGCCGCATGGTGTTGACCGTGTTCGCCGGCATTGC
CGAGTTCGAGCGTTCCCTAATCATCGACCGCACCCGGAGCGGGCGCGAGGCCGCCAAGGCCCGAGGCGTG
AAGTTTGGCCCCCGCCCTACCCTCACCCCGGCACAGATCGCGCACGCCCGCGAGCTGATCGACCAGGAAG
GCCGCACCGTGAAAGAGGCGGCTGCACTGCTTGGCGTGCATCGCTCGACCCTGTACCGCGCACTTGAGCG
CAGCGAGGAAGTGACGCCCACCGAGGCCAGGCGGCGCGGTGCCTTCCGTGAGGACGCATTGACCGAGGCC
GACGCCCTGGCGGCCGCCGAGAATGAACGCCAAGAGGAACAAGCATGAAACCGCACCAGGACGGCCAGGA
CGAACCGTTTTTCATTACCGAAGAGATCGAGGCGGAGATGATCGCGGCCGGGTACGTGTTCGAGCCGCCC
GCGCACGTCTCAACCGTGCGGCTGCATGAAATCCTGGCCGGTTTGTCTGATGCCAAGCTGGCGGCCTGGC
CGGCCAGCTTGGCCGCTGAAGAAACCGAGCGCCGCCGTCTAAAAAGGTGATGTGTATTTGAGTAAAACAG
CTTGCGTCATGCGGTCGCTGCGTATATGATGCGATGAGTAAATAAACAAATACGCAAGGGGAACGCATGA
AGGTTATCGCTGTACTTAACCAGAAAGGCGGGTCAGGCAAGACGACCATCGCAACCCATCTAGCCCGCGC
CCTGCAACTCGCCGGGGCCGATGTTCTGTTAGTCGATTCCGATCCCCAGGGCAGTGCCCGCGATTGGGCG
GCCGTGCGGGAAGATCAACCGCTAACCGTTGTCGGCATCGACCGCCCGACGATTGACCGCGACGTGAAGG
CCATCGGCCGGCGCGACTTCGTAGTGATCGACGGAGCGCCCCAGGCGGCGGACTTGGCTGTGTCCGCGAT
CAAGGCAGCCGACTTCGTGCTGATTCCGGTGCAGCCAAGCCCTTACGACATATGGGCCACCGCCGACCTG
GTGGAGCTGGTTAAGCAGCGCATTGAGGTCACGGATGGAAGGCTACAAGCGGCCTTTGTCGTGTCGCGGG
CGATCAAAGGCACGCGCATCGGCGGTGAGGTTGCCGAGGCGCTGGCCGGGTACGAGCTGCCCATTCTTGA
GTCCCGTATCACGCAGCGCGTGAGCTACCCAGGCACTGCCGCCGCCGGCACAACCGTTCTTGAATCAGAA
CCCGAGGGCGACGCTGCCCGCGAGGTCCAGGCGCTGGCCGCTGAAATTAAATCAAAACTCATTTGAGTTA
ATGAGGTAAAGAGAAAATGAGCAAAAGCACAAACACGCTAAGTGCCGGCCGTCCGAGCGCACGCAGCAGC
AAGGCTGCAACGTTGGCCAGCCTGGCAGACACGCCAGCCATGAAGCGGGTCAACTTTCAGTTGCCGGCGG
AGGATCACACCAAGCTGAAGATGTACGCGGTACGCCAAGGCAAGACCATTACCGAGCTGCTATCTGAATA
CATCGCGCAGCTACCAGAGTAAATGAGCAAATGAATAAATGAGTAGATGAATTTTAGCGGCTAAAGGAGG
CGGCATGGAAAATCAAGAACAACCAGGCACCGACGCCGTGGAATGCCCCATGTGTGGAGGAACGGGCGGT
TGGCCAGGCGTAAGCGGCTGGGTTGTCTGCCGGCCCTGCAATGGCACTGGAACCCCCAAGCCCGAGGAAT
CGGCGTGAGCGGTCGCAAACCATCCGGCCCGGTACAAATCGGCGCGGCGCTGGGTGATGACCTGGTGGAG
AAGTTGAAGGCCGCGCAGGCCGCCCAGCGGCAACGCATCGAGGCAGAAGCACGCCCCGGTGAATCGTGGC
AAGCGGCCGCTGATCGAATCCGCAAAGAATCCCGGCAACCGCCGGCAGCCGGTGCGCCGTCGATTAGGAA
GCCGCCCAAGGGCGACGAGCAACCAGATTTTTTCGTTCCGATGCTCTATGACGTGGGCACCCGCGATAGT
CGCAGCATCATGGACGTGGCCGTTTTCCGTCTGTCGAAGCGTGACCGACGAGCTGGCGAGGTGATCCGCT
ACGAGCTTCCAGACGGGCACGTAGAGGTTTCCGCAGGGCCGGCCGGCATGGCCAGTGTGTGGGATTACGA
CCTGGTACTGATGGCGGTTTCCCATCTAACCGAATCCATGAACCGATACCGGGAAGGGAAGGGAGACAAG
CCCGGCCGCGTGTTCCGTCCACACGTTGCGGACGTACTCAAGTTCTGCCGGCGAGCCGATGGCGGAAAGC
AGAAAGACGACCTGGTAGAAACCTGCATTCGGTTAAACACCACGCACGTTGCCATGCAGCGTACGAAGAA
GGCCAAGAACGGCCGCCTGGTGACGGTATCCGAGGGTGAAGCCTTGATTAGCCGCTACAAGATCGTAAAG
AGCGAAACCGGGCGGCCGGAGTACATCGAGATCGAGCTAGCTGATTGGATGTACCGCGAGATCACAGAAG
GCAAGAACCCGGACGTGCTGACGGTTCACCCCGATTACTTTTTGATCGATCCCGGCATCGGCCGTTTTCT
CTACCGCCTGGCACGCCGCGCCGCAGGCAAGGCAGAAGCCAGATGGTTGTTCAAGACGATCTACGAACGC
AGTGGCAGCGCCGGAGAGTTCAAGAAGTTCTGTTTCACCGTGCGCAAGCTGATCGGGTCAAATGACCTGC
CGGAGTACGATTTGAAGGAGGAGGCGGGGCAGGCTGGCCCGATCCTAGTCATGCGCTACCGCAACCTGAT
CGAGGGCGAAGCATCCGCCGGTTCCTAATGTACGGAGCAGATGCTAGGGCAAATTGCCCTAGCAGGGGAA
AAAGGTCGAAAAGGTCTCTTTCCTGTGGATAGCACGTACATTGGGAACCCAAAGCCGTACATTGGGAACC
GGAACCCGTACATTGGGAACCCAAAGCCGTACATTGGGAACCGGTCACACATGTAAGTGACTGATATAAA
AGAGAAAAAAGGCGATTTTTCCGCCTAAAACTCTTTAAAACTTATTAAAACTCTTAAAACCCGCCTGGCC
TGTGCATAACTGTCTGGCCAGCGCACAGCCGAAGAGCTGCAAAAAGCGCCTACCCTTCGGTCGCTGCGCT
CCCTACGCCCCGCCGCTTCGCGTCGGCCTATCGCGGCCGCTGGCCGCTCAAAAATGGCTGGCCTACGGCC
AGGCAATCTACCAGGGCGCGGACAAGCCGCGCCGTCGCCACTCGACCGCCGGCGCCCACATCAAGGCACC
CTGCCTCGCGCGTTTCGGTGATGACGGTGAAAACCTCTGACACATGCAGCTCCCGGAGACGGTCACAGCT
TGTCTGTAAGCGGATGCCGGGAGCAGACAAGCCCGTCAGGGCGCGTCAGCGGGTGTTGGCGGGTGTCGGG
GCGCAGCCATGACCCAGTCACGTAGCGATAGCGGAGTGTATACTGGCTTAACTATGCGGCATCAGAGCAG
ATTGTACTGAGAGTGCACCATATGCGGTGTGAAATACCGCACAGATGCGTAAGGAGAAAATACCGCATCA
GGCGCTCTTCCGCTTCCTCGCTCACTGACTCGCTGCGCTCGGTCGTTCGGCTGCGGCGAGCGGTATCAGC
TCACTCAAAGGCGGTAATACGGTTATCCACAGAATCAGGGGATAACGCAGGAAAGAACATGTGAGCAAAA
GGCCAGCAAAAGGCCAGGAACCGTAAAAAGGCCGCGTTGCTGGCGTTTTTCCATAGGCTCCGCCCCCCTG
ACGAGCATCACAAAAATCGACGCTCAAGTCAGAGGTGGCGAAACCCGACAGGACTATAAAGATACCAGGC
GTTTCCCCCTGGAAGCTCCCTCGTGCGCTCTCCTGTTCCGACCCTGCCGCTTACCGGATACCTGTCCGCC
TTTCTCCCTTCGGGAAGCGTGGCGCTTTCTCATAGCTCACGCTGTAGGTATCTCAGTTCGGTGTAGGTCG
TTCGCTCCAAGCTGGGCTGTGTGCACGAACCCCCCGTTCAGCCCGACCGCTGCGCCTTATCCGGTAACTA
TCGTCTTGAGTCCAACCCGGTAAGACACGACTTATCGCCACTGGCAGCAGCCACTGGTAACAGGATTAGC
AGAGCGAGGTATGTAGGCGGTGCTACAGAGTTCTTGAAGTGGTGGCCTAACTACGGCTACACTAGAAGGA
CAGTATTTGGTATCTGCGCTCTGCTGAAGCCAGTTACCTTCGGAAAAAGAGTTGGTAGCTCTTGATCCGG
CAAACAAACCACCGCTGGTAGCGGTGGTTTTTTTGTTTGCAAGCAGCAGATTACGCGCAGAAAAAAAGGA
TCTCAAGAAGATCCTTTGATCTTTTCTACGGGGTCTGACGCTCAGTGGAACGAAAACTCACGTTAAGGGA
TTTTGGTCATGCATGATATATCTCCCAATTTGTGTAGGGCTTATTATGCACGCTTAAAAATAATAAAAGC
AGACTTGACCTGATAGTTTGGCTGTGAGCAATTATGTGCTTAGTGCATCTAACGCTTGAGTTAAGCCGCG
CCGCGAAGCGGCGTCGGCTTGAACGAATTTCTAGCTAGACATTATTTGCCGACTACCTTGGTGATCTCGC
CTTTCACGTAGTGGACAAATTCTTCCAACTGATCTGCGCGCGAGGCCAAGCGATCTTCTTCTTGTCCAAG
ATAAGCCTGTCTAGCTTCAAGTATGACGGGCTGATACTGGGCCGGCAGGCGCTCCATTGCCCAGTCGGCA
GCGACATCCTTCGGCGCGATTTTGCCGGTTACTGCGCTGTACCAAATGCGGGACAACGTAAGCACTACAT
TTCGCTCATCGCCAGCCCAGTCGGGCGGCGAGTTCCATAGCGTTAAGGTTTCATTTAGCGCCTCAAATAG
ATCCTGTTCAGGAACCGGATCAAAGAGTTCCTCCGCCGCTGGACCTACCAAGGCAACGCTATGTTCTCTT
GCTTTTGTCAGCAAGATAGCCAGATCAATGTCGATCGTGGCTGGCTCGAAGATACCTGCAAGAATGTCAT
TGCGCTGCCATTCTCCAAATTGCAGTTCGCGCTTAGCTGGATAACGCCACGGAATGATGTCGTCGTGCAC
AACAATGGTGACTTCTACAGCGCGGAGAATCTCGCTCTCTCCAGGGGAAGCCGAAGTTTCCAAAAGGTCG
TTGATCAAAGCTCGCCGCGTTGTTTCATCAAGCCTTACGGTCACCGTAACCAGCAAATCAATATCACTGT
GTGGCTTCAGGCCGCCATCCACTGCGGAGCCGTACAAATGTACGGCCAGCAACGTCGGTTCGAGATGGCG
CTCGATGACGCCAACTACCTCTGATAGTTGAGTCGATACTTCGGCGATCACCGCTTCCCCCATGATGTTT
AACTTTGTTTTAGGGCGACTGCCCTGCTGCGTAACATCGTTGCTGCTCCATAACATCAAACATCGACCCA
CGGCGTAACGCGCTTGCTGCTTGGATGCCCGAGGCATAGACTGTACCCCAAAAAAACAGTCATAACAAGC
CATGAAAACCGCCACTGCGCCGTTACCACCGCTGCGTTCGGTCAAGGTTCTGGACCAGTTGCGTGAGCGC
ATACGCTACTTGCATTACAGCTTACGAACCGAACAGGCTTATGTCCACTGGGTTCGTGCCCGAATTGATC
ACAGGCAGCAACGCTCTGTCATCGTTACAATCAACATGCTACCCTCCGCGAGATCATCCGTGTTTCAAAC
CCGGCAGCTTAGTTGCCGTTCTTCCGAATAGCATCGGTAACATGAGCAAAGTCTGCCGCCTTACAACGGC
TCTCCCGCTGACGCCGTCCCGGACTGATGGGCTGCCTGTATCGAGTGGTGATTTTGTGCCGAGCTGCCGG
TCGGGGAGCTGTTGGCTGGCTGGTGGCAGGATATATTGTGGTGTAAACAAATTGACGCTTAGACAACTTA
ATAACACATTGCGGACGTTTTTAATGTACTGAATTAACGCCGAATTGCTCTAGCATTCGCCATTCAGGCT
GCGCAACTGTTGGGAAGGGCGATCGGTGCGGGCCTCTTCGCTATTACGCCAGCTGGCGAAAGGGGGATGT
GCTGCAAGGCGATTAAGTTGGGTAACGCCAGGGTTTTCCCAGTCACGACGTTGTAAAACGACGGCCAGTG
CCAAGCTAATTCGCTTCAAGACGTGCTCAAATCACTATTTCCACACCCCTATATTTCTATTGCACTCCCT
TTTAACTGTTTTTTATTACAAAAATGCCCTGGAAAATGCACTCCCTTTTTGTGTTTGTTTTTTTGTGAAA
CGATGTTGTCAGGTAATTTATTTGTCAGTCTACTATGGTGGCCCATTATATTAATAGCAACTGTCGGTCC
AATAGACGACGTCGATTTTCTGCATTTGTTTAACCACGTGGATTTTATGACATTTTATATTAGTTAATTT
GTAAAACCTACCCAATTAAAGACCTCATATGTTCTAAAGACTAATACTTAATGATAACAATTTTCTTTTA
GTGAAGAAAGGGATAATTAGTAAATATGGAACAAGGGCAGAAGATTTATTAAAGCCGCGTAAGAGACAAC
AAGTAGGTACGTGGAGTGTCTTAGGTGACTTACCCACATAACATAAAGTGACATTAACAAACATAGCTAA
TGCTCCTATTTGAATAGTGCATATCAGCATACCTTATTACATATAGATAGGAGCAAACTCTAGCTAGATT
GTTGAGCAGATCTCGGTGACGGGCAGGACCGGACGGGGCGGTACCGGCAGGCTGAAGTCCAGCTGCCAGA
AACCCACGTCATGCCAGTTCCCGTGCTTGAAGCCGGCCGCCCGCAGCATGCCGCGGGGGGCATATCCGAG
CGCCTCGTGCATGCGCACGCTCGGGTCGTTGGGCAGCCCGATGACAGCGACCACGCTCTTGAAGCCCTGT
GCCTCCAGGGACTTCAGCAGGTGGGTGTAGAGCGTGGAGCCCAGTCCCGTCCGCTGGTGGCGGGGGGAGA
CGTACACGGTCGACTCGGCCGTCCAGTCGTAGGCGTTGCGTGCCTTCCAGGGGCCCGCGTAGGCGATGCC
GGCGACCTCGCCGTCCACCTCGGCGACGAGCCAGGGATAGCGCTCCCGCAGACGGACGAGGTCGTCCGTC
CACTCCTGCGGTTCCTGCGGCTCGGTACGGAAGTTGACCGTGCTTGTCTCGATGTAGTGGTTGACGATGG
TGCAGACCGCCGGCATGTCCGCCTCGGTGGCACGGCGGATGTCGGCCGGGCGTCGTTCTGGGCTCATGGT
AGATCCCCCGTTCGTAAATGGTGAAAATTTTCAGAAAATTGCTTTTGCTTTAAAAGAAATGATTTAAATT
GCTGCAATAGAAGTAGAATGCTTGATTGCTTGAGATTCGTTTGTTTTGTATATGTTGTGTTGAGAATTAA
TTCTCGAGGTCCTCTCCAAATGAAATGAACTTCCTTATATAGAGGAAGGGTCTTGCGAAGGATAGTGGGA
TTGTGCGTCATCCCTTACGTCAGTGGAGATATCACATCAATCCACTTGCTTTGAAGACGTGGTTGGAACG
TCTTCTTTTTCCACGATGCTCCTCGTGGGTGGGGGTCCATCTTTGGGACCACTGTCGGCAGAGGCATCTT
CAACGATGGCCTTTCCTTTATCGCAATGATGGCATTTGTAGGAGCCACCTTCCTTTTCCACTATCTTCAC
AATAAAGTGACAGATAGCTGGGCAATGGAATCCGAGGAGGTTTCCGGATATTACCCTTTGTTGAAAAGTC
TCAATTGCCCTTTGGTCTTCTGAGACTGTATCTTTGATATTTTTGGAGTAGACAAGTGTGTCGTGCTCCA
CCATGTTGACCGGCATGCAAGCTTGCATGCCTGCAGGTCGACTCTAGAGGATCCCCGGGTACCGAGCTCT
TAAGGCCTCGTTTAAACAGTCGACGTCGCCCGGGCTGCAGCATGCAGTGCAGCGTGACCCGGTCGTGCCC
CTCTCTAGAGATAATGAGCATTGCATGTCTAAGTTATAAAAAATTACCACATATTTTTTTTGTCACACTT
GTTTGAAGTGCAGTTTATCTATCTTTATACATATATTTAAACTTTACTCTACGAATAATATAATCTATAG
TACTACAATAATATCAGTGTTTTAGAGAATCATATAAATGAACAGTTAGACATGGTCTAAAGGACAATTG
AGTATTTTGACAACAGGACTCTACAGTTTTATCTTTTTAGTGTGCATGTGTTCTCCTTTTTTTTTGCAAA
TAGCTTCACCTATATAATACTTCATCCATTTTATTAGTACATCCATTTAGGGTTTAGGGTTAATGGTTTT
TATAGACTAATTTTTTTAGTACATCTATTTTATTCTATTTTAGCCTCTAAATTAAGAAAACTAAAACTCT
ATTTTAGTTTTTTTATTTAATAATTTAGATATAAAATAGAATAAAATAAAGTGACTAAAAATTAAACAAA
TACCCTTTAAGAAATTAAAAAAACTAAGGAAACATTTTTCTTGTTTCGAGTAGATAATGCCAGCCTGTTA
AACGCCGTCGACGAGTCTAACGGACACCAACCAGCGAACCAGCAGCGTCGCGTCGGGCCAAGCGAAGCAG
ACGGCACGGCATCTCTGTCGCTGCCTCTGGACCCCTCTCGAGAGTTCCGCTCCACCGTTGGACTTGCTCC
GCTGTCGGCATCCAGAAATTGCGTGGCGGAGCGGCAGACGTGAGCCGGCACGGCAGGCGGCCTCCTCCTC
CTCTCACGGCACCGGCAGCTACGGGGGATTCCTTTCCCACCGCTCCTTCGCTTTCCCTTCCTCGCCCGCC
GTAATAAATAGACACCCCCTCCACACCCTCTTTCCCCAACCTCGTGTTGTTCGGAGCGCACACACACACA
ACCAGATCTCCCCCAAATCCACCCGTCGGCACCTCCGCTTCAAGGTACGCCGCTCGTCCTCCCCCCCCCC
CCCTCTCTACCTTCTCTAGATCGGCGTTCCGGTCCATGGTTAGGGCCCGGTAGTTCTACTTCTGTTCATG
TTTGTGTTAGATCCGTGTTTGTGTTAGATCCGTGCTGCTAGCGTTCGTACACGGATGCGACCTGTACGTC
AGACACGTTCTGATTGCTAACTTGCCAGTGTTTCTCTTTGGGGAATCCTGGGATGGCTCTAGCCGTTCCG
CAGACGGGATCGATTTCATGATTTTTTTTGTTTCGTTGCATAGGGTTTGGTTTGCCCTTTTCCTTTATTT
CAATATATGCCGTGCACTTGTTTGTCGGGTCATCTTTTCATGCTTTTTTTTGTCTTGGTTGTGATGATGT
GGTCTGGTTGGGCGGTCGTTCTAGATCGGAGTAGAATTCTGTTTCAAACTACCTGGTGGATTTATTAATT
TTGGATCTGTATGTGTGTGCCATACATATTCATAGTTACGAATTGAAGATGATGGATGGAAATATCGATC
TAGGATAGGTATACATGTTGATGCGGGTTTTACTGATGCATATACAGAGATGCTTTTTGTTCGCTTGGTT
GTGATGATGTGGTGTGGTTGGGCGGTCGTTCATTCGTTCTAGATCGGAGTAGAATACTGTTTCAAACTAC
CTGGTGTATTTATTAATTTTGGAACTGTATGTGTGTGTCATACATCTTCATAGTTACGAGTTTAAGATGG
ATGGAAATATCGATCTAGGATAGGTATACATGTTGATGTGGGTTTTACTGATGCATATACATGATGGCAT
ATGCAGCATCTATTCATATGCTCTAACCTTGAGTACCTATCTATTATAATAAACAAGTATGTTTTATAAT
TATTTTGATCTTGATATACTTGGATGATGGCATATGCAGCAGCTATATGTGGATTTTTTTAGCCCTGCCT
TCATACGCTATTTATTTGCTTGGTACTGTTTCTTTTGTCGATGCTCACCCTGTTGTTTGGTGTTACTTCT
GCATTTAGCCGTAGGGTCGCCACCATGGCTAAGCGTTCGATCTGGGCCGGAGACGAAGACAACAAGCCGA
AGAAGCGTGAGACGTACGCCGACGACACCGTTGGGCGTTTCCACTCCGGCTACAGCGAGACGAATGAGCG
GGGCAAGGTCGTTCCCGTCGCGCTCGACAAGTGGCGTATCTCGACCGGCGAACAGTCCGTTGCGGACGCT
GTGGCTCAGCTCTTCGGCGGCACCCCGGTTGAGAACGAAGAGAGCACGTCTGAGAACTTCATCGACGTGT
TCACCGACCGGCCGAAGGTCCCCGTGATCATTGAGGCTGACGGTATCCACTGGGATATGAAGCTTTGGCT
GAACGGCAAGCTGAAGCACCACTGCGACGGCTTTGACTTCGTGTCGCACGCCGACGAAGAGATGATCGGT
CAGCCGTGCGGGTGCCCGAAGCTCTTCGATGAGCGGAAGGCAGCGGCGAAGGAGTACGACGCGCCGAACC
CGGCAATCACCGTGACCTTCACGCTCGCCGACGACCCGGAGCTTGGCCGCTTCAAGTTCCAGACCGGTTC
TTGGACGCTCTTCAAGGTTCTGCACGAAGCCGAAGACGACGTTGAGCGCGTCGGCAAGGGTGGCGCTGTG
CTCGCCAATCTCGAACTTGAGCTTGTGGAGTACACGCCGAAGCGTGGCCCGATGCGGAACAAGCTTGTGA
GCTACTACAAGCCGACCATCACGGTTCTGAAGTCGTACAACGACGCGATTGCCGACGGATCCGGTGCCAC
GAACTTCTCTCTGTTAAAGCAAGCAGGAGACGTGGAAGAAAACCCCGGTCCTATGGACACGTACGCGGGT
GCTTACGACCGTCAGTCGCGCGAGCGCGAAAATTCGAGCGCAGCAAGCCCAGCGACACAGCGTAGCGCCA
ACGAAGACAAGGCGGCCGACCTTCAGCGCGAAGTCGAGCGCGACGGGGGCCGGTTCAGGTTCGTCGGGCA
TTTCAGCGAAGCGCCGGGCACGTCGGCGTTCGGGACGGCGGAGCGCCCGGAGTTCGAACGCATCCTGAAC
GAATGCCGCGCCGGGCGGCTCAACATGATCATTGTCTATGACGTGTCGCGCTTCTCGCGCCTGAAGGTCA
TGGACGCGATTCCGATTGTCTCGGAATTGCTCGCCCTGGGCGTGACGATTGTTTCCACTCAGGAAGGCGT
CTTCCGGCAGGGAAACGTCATGGACCTGATTCACCTGATTATGCGGCTCGACGCGTCGCACAAAGAATCT
TCGCTGAAGTCGGCGAAGATTCTCGACACGAAGAACCTTCAGCGCGAATTGGGCGGGTACGTCGGCGGGA
AGGCGCCTTACGGCTTCGAGCTTGTTTCGGAGACGAAGGAGATCACGCGCAACGGCCGAATGGTCAATGT
CGTCATCAACAAGCTTGCGCATTCGACCACTCCCCTTACCGGACCCTTCGAGTTCGAGCCCGACGTAATC
CGGTGGTGGTGGCGTGAGATCAAGACGCACAAACACCTTCCCTTCAAGCCGGGCAGTCAAGCCGCCATTC
ACCCGGGCAGCATCACGGGGCTTTGTAAGCGCATGGACGCTGACGCCGTGCCGACCCGGGGCGAGACGAT
TGGGAAGAAGACCGCTTCAAGCGCCTGGGACCCGGCAACCGTTATGCGAATCCTTCGGGACCCGCGTATT
GCGGGCTTCGCCGCTGAGGTGATCTACAAGAAGAAGCCGGACGGCACGCCGACCACGAAGATTGAGGGTT
ACCGCATTCAGCGCGACCCGATCACGCTCCGGCCGGTCGAGCTTGATTGCGGACCGATCATCGAGCCCGC
TGAGTGGTATGAGCTTCAGGCGTGGTTGGACGGCAGGGGGCGCGGCAAGGGGCTTTCCCGGGGGCAAGCC
ATTCTGTCCGCCATGGACAAGCTGTACTGCGAGTGTGGCGCCGTCATGACTTCGAAGCGCGGGGAAGAAT
CGATCAAGGACTCTTACCGCTGCCGTCGCCGGAAGGTGGTCGACCCGTCCGCACCTGGGCAGCACGAAGG
CACGTGCAACGTCAGCATGGCGGCACTCGACAAGTTCGTTGCGGAACGCATCTTCAACAAGATCAGGCAC
GCCGAAGGCGACGAAGAGACGTTGGCGCTTCTGTGGGAAGCCGCCCGACGCTTCGGCAAGCTCACTGAGG
CGCCTGAGAAGAGCGGCGAACGGGCGAACCTTGTTGCGGAGCGCGCCGACGCCCTGAACGCCCTTGAAGA
GCTGTACGAAGACCGCGCGGCAGGCGCGTACGACGGACCCGTTGGCAGGAAGCACTTCCGGAAGCAACAG
GCAGCGCTGACGCTCCGGCAGCAAGGGGCGGAAGAGCGGCTTGCCGAACTTGAAGCCGCCGAAGCCCCGA
AGCTTCCCCTTGACCAATGGTTCCCCGAAGACGCCGACGCTGACCCGACCGGCCCTAAGTCGTGGTGGGG
GCGCGCGTCAGTAGACGACAAGCGCGTGTTCGTCGGGCTCTTCGTAGACAAGATCGTTGTCACGAAGTCG
ACTACGGGCAGGGGGCAGGGAACGCCCATCGAGAAGCGCGCTTCGATCACGTGGGCGAAGCCGCCGACCG
ACGACGACGAAGACGACGCCCAGGACGGCACGGAAGACGTAGCGGCGTAGCGAGACACCCGGATCCCTCG
AGGGCCGGCCTAGAACTAGTGGATCCCCGATCGTTCAAACATTTGGCAATAAAGTTTCTTAAGATTGAAT
CCTGTTGCCGGTCTTGCGATGATTATCATATAATTTCTGTTGAATTACGTTAAGCATGTAATAATTAACA
TGTAATGCATGACGTTATTTATGAGATGGGTTTTTATGATTAGAGTCCCGCAATTATACATTTAATACGC
GATAGAAAACAAAATATAGCGCGCAAACTAGGATAAATTATCGCGCGCGGTGTCATCTATGTTACTAGAT
CGAGCTCGAATTCGTAATCATGTCATAGCTGTTTCCTGTGTGAAATTGTTATCCGCTCACAATTCCACAC
AACATACGAGCCGGAAGCATAAAGTGTAAAGCCTGGGGTGCCTAATGAGTGAGCTAACTCACATTAATTG
CGTTGCGCTCACTGCCCGCTTTCCAGTCGGGAAACCTGTCGTGCCAGCTGCATTAATGAATCGGCCAACG
CGCGGGGAGAGGCGGTTTGCGTATTGGAGCTTGAGCTTGGATCAGATTGTCGTTTCCCGCCTTCAGTTTA
AACTATCAGTGTTTGACAGGATATATTGGCGGGTAAACCTAAGAGAAAAGAGCGTTTATTAGAATAATCG
GATATTTAAAAGGGCGTGAAAAGGTTTATCCGTTCGTCCATTTGTATGTGCATGCCAACCACAGGGTTCC
CCTCGGGATCAAAGTACTTTAAAGTACTTTAAAGTACTTTAA
